>Addgene plasmid #34210 | KHBD00048 | depositor partial sequence | sequence record 40777 | KHBD00048 sequence 813 bps
ATGCAGCAACAGGATCAGCACCTGGACAAAAACAAGCAGAAGCGCCACCGCACCCGCTTCACGCCCGCCC
AGTTGAACGAGCTGGAGCGCTGCTTCTCGAAGACGCACTATCCGGACATCTTCATGCGCGAGGAGATCGC
CATGCGGATTGGCCTCACTGAGTCCCGCGTTCAGGTCTGGTTCCAGAACCGCCGTGCCAAGTGGAAGAAG
CGCAAGAAGACAACCAATGTCTTCCGCACCCCGGGCGCCCTGCTGCCCTCCCATGGACTTCCGCCGTTTG
GGGCCAATATAACCAATATCGCCATGGGCGATGGTCTCTGTGGCACGGGAATGTTTGGCGGAGATCGCTG
GAGCGTGGGTGTCAATCCAATGACGGCAGGCGACTCCATGATGTACCAGCACAGTGTGGGCGGAGTCAGT
TGTGGGCCCAGTGGTTCGCCGAGCGCCACCACCCCGCCGAACATGAACAGCTGCTCCTCGGTGACCCCGC
CGCCACTTTCCGCGCAGCCGAACTCCAGCCAAAACGAGCTGAACGGCGAGCCCATGCCGCTGCACCAGCA
GCAACAACAACAGACTCACCAACATCAGCAACAGCAAACTCACCAACACCACCCGATGGCGCCACCAACA
CCCACACAGCAACAGCAGCAGCTTCCGCAGTCTATGCAGTCGCCGTCAGATGGCGCCAACGACACACTCC
ACAGCATCGCAGCGCTGCGGCGGCGGGCGTCCGAACTAAATGCGATTCCTTCCTACCTACAGATGGCGCC
ACACAACTACGAACACTACAATTCGAATTCCAATTCGGTCTAC
