>Addgene plasmid #34210 | KHBD00048 | addgene partial sequence | sequence record 41718 | M13-Rev 5'-CAGGAAACAGCTATGACC-3'
ATTTTATTTTGACTGATAGTGACCTGTTCGTTGCAACAAATTGATAAGCAATGCTTTCTTATAATGCCAA
CTTTGTACAAGAAAGTTGGCAAGTAGACCGAATTGGAATTCGAATTGTAGTGTTCGTAGTTGTGTGGCGC
CATCTGTAGGTAGGAAGGAATCGCATTTAGTTCGGACGCCCGCCGCCGCAGCGCTGCGATGCTGTGGAGT
GTGTCGTTGGCGCCATCTGACGGCGACTGCATAGACTGCGGAAGCTGCTGCTGTTGCTGTGTGGGTGTTG
GTGGCGCCATCGGGTGGTGTTGGTGAGTTTGCTGTTGCTGATGTTGGTGAGTCTGTTGTTGTTGCTGCTG
GTGCAGCGGCATGGGCTCGCCGTTCAGCTCGTTTTGGCTGGAGTTCGGCTGCGCGGAAAGTGGCGGCGGG
GTCACCGAGGAGCAGCTGTTCATGTTCGGCGGGGTGGTGGCGCTCGGCGAACCACTGGGCCCACAACTGA
CTCCGCCCACACTGTGCTGGTACATCATGGAGTCGCCTGCCGTCATTGGATTGACACCCACGCTCCAGCG
ATCTCCGCCAAACATTCCCGTGCCACAGAGACCATCGCCCATGGCGATATTGGTTATATTGGCCCCAAAC
GGCGGAAGTCCATGGGAGGGCAGCAGGGCGCCCGGGGTGCGGAAGACATTGGTTGTCTTCTTGCGCTTCT
TCCACTTGGCACGGCGGTTCTGGAACCAGACCTGAACGCGGGACTCAGTGAGGCCAATCCGCATGGCGAT
CTCCTCGCG
