[The description below was written by a language model from this plasmid's Addgene catalogue record.]
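Description:
KHBD00048 is a Gateway clone built in the pDONR221 backbone, carrying the coding sequence of the Drosophila melanogaster gene orthopedia (otp, CG10036). The catalogue lists the vector type as a Gateway donor vector, but because the insert was introduced by Gateway cloning, the plasmid in practice acts as an entry clone. In such clones the open reading frame sits between recombination sites that allow it to be moved into destination vectors. The plasmid is maintained at high copy in standard E. coli cloning strains under kanamycin selection. The backbone is recorded as about 2.5 kb without insert, and the insert as 813 bp. M13 forward and reverse primer sites flank the cloning region and are used for sequence verification. No feature table accompanies the record, so the positions of the origin, resistance gene and recombination sites are not documented here.

This kind of vector is a shuttle for the ORF rather than an expression construct, and the record states no promoter, tag or reporter driving the insert. The depositor notes that ORFs in this collection were cloned open-ended, without a stop codon. Transfer into a suitable destination vector can therefore produce C-terminal fusions as well as N-terminal ones. The associated publication describes automated screening of protein–DNA interactions at Drosophila regulatory elements, so this plasmid appears to be one member of a larger fly ORF collection assembled for that work. Its typical use would be recombination of the otp coding sequence into destination vectors for interaction assays or other expression formats.
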