Addgene plasmid #34210: KHBD00048
Depositing lab: Bart Deplancke. Depositing organization: Swiss Federal Institute of Technology (EPFL). Publication: Automated protein-DNA interaction screening of Drosophila regulatory elements. Korneel Hens, Jean-Daniel Feuz, Alina Isakova, Antonina Lagovitina, Andreas Massouras, Julien Bryois, Patrick Callaerts, Susan E. Celniker, Bart Deplancke. Nat Methods. 2011 Oct 30;8(12):1065-70. 10.1038/nmeth.1763 PubMed 22037703.
Backbone
  Vector backbone: pDONR221
  Backbone manufacturer: Invitrogen
  Backbone size w/o insert (bp): 2536
  Vector type: Gateway Donor Vector
Growth in bacteria
  Bacterial resistance: Kanamycin, 50 μg/mL
  Growth temperature: 37°C
  Growth strain: DH5alpha
  Copy number: High Copy
Gene/Insert
  Gene/Insert name: CG10036 (alt names: FBgn0015524; otp; orthopedia)
  Species: D. melanogaster (fly)
  Insert size (bp): 813
  Entrez Gene: otp (a.k.a. Dmel_CG10036, BcDNA:RE58095, CG10036, CG2965, Dmel\CG10036, Otp, W26, bk24, w26)
  Cloning method: Gateway Cloning
  Sequencing primers: 5′ M13F; 3′ M13R
Terms and licenses: Academic/Nonprofit Terms; Industry Terms: Not Available to Industry
Depositor comments: Please note that the ORFs in this collection were cloned open-ended (without a stop codon).
How to cite: KHBD00048 was a gift from Bart Deplancke (Addgene plasmid # 34210 ; http://n2t.net/addgene:34210 ; RRID:Addgene_34210)
